>Addgene plasmid #234531 | pJPC259 | addgene full sequence | sequence record 469052 | Addgene NGS Result
TAAACGCTCTTTTCTCTTAGGTTTACCCGCCAATATATCCTGTCAAACACTGATAGTTTTTCGTACGACC
CTCGGTACCGATCGGCGCGCCGGAGAGATCGCGCACGCCAATGCTACCGTAGGTCCTGCTTCAGGAGGTC
AACATGGTGGAGCACGACACTCTGGTCTACTCCAAAAATGTCAAAGATACAGTCTCAGAAGATCAAAGGG
CTATTGAGACTTTTCAACAAAGGATAATTTCGGGAAACCTCCTCGGATTCCATTGCCCAGCTATCTGTCA
CTTCATCGAAAGGACAGTAGAAAAGGAAGGTGGCTCCTACAAATGCCATCATTGCGATAAAGGAAAGGCT
ATCATTCAAGATCTCTCTGCCGACAGTGGTCCCAAAGATGGACCCCCACCCACGAGGAGCATCGTGGAAA
AAGAAGAGGTTCCAACCACGTCTACAAAGCAAGTGGATTGATGTGATAACATGGTGGAGCACGACACTCT
GGTCTACTCCAAAAATGTCAAAGATACAGTCTCAGAAGATCAAAGGGCTATTGAGACTTTTCAACAAAGG
ATAATTTCGGGAAACCTCCTCGGATTCCATTGCCCAGCTATCTGTCACTTCATCGAAAGGACAGTAGAAA
AGGAAGGTGGCTCCTACAAATGCCATCATTGCGATAAAGGAAAGGCTATCATTCAAGATCTCTCTGCCGA
CAGTGGTCCCAAAGATGGACCCCCACCCACGAGGAGCATCGTGGAAAAAGAAGAGGTTCCAACCACGTCT
ACAAAGCAAGTGGATTGATGTGACATCTCCACTGACGTAAGGGATGACGCACAATCCCACTATCCTTCGC
AAGACCCTTCCTCTATATAAGGAAGTTCATTTCATTTGGAGAGGACACGCTCGAGTATAAGAGCTCATTT
TTACAACAATTACCAACAACAACAAACAACAAACAACATTACAATTACATTTACAATTATCGATACAATC
TGAGAACACGACGCTGAGCTCGGACGGCGCGCCGGAGTACCGTTCGTATAGCATACATTATACGAAGTTA
TAATGGGGATTGAACAAGATGGATTGCACGCAGGTTCTCCGGCCGCTTGGGTGGAGAGGCTATTCGGCTA
TGACTGGGCACAACAGACAATCGGCTGCTCTGATGCCGCCGTGTTTCGGCTGTCAGCGCAGGGGCGCCCG
GTTCTTTTTGTCAAGACCGACCTGTCCGGTGCCCTGAATGAACTCCAGGACGAGGCAGCGCGGCTATCGT
GGCTGGCCACGACGGGCGTTCCTTGCGCAGCTGTGCTCGACGTTGTCACTGAAGCGGGAAGGGACTGGCT
GCTATTGGGCGAAGTGCCGGGGCAGGATCTCCTGTCATCTCACCTTGCTCCTGCCGAGAAAGTATCCATC
ATGGCTGATGCAATGCGGCGGCTGCATACGCTTGATCCGGCTACCTGCCCATTCGACCACCAAGCGAAAC
ATCGCATCGAGCGAGCACGTACTCGGATGGAAGCCGGTCTTGTCGATCAGGATGATCTGGACGAAGAACA
TCAGGGGCTCGCGCCAGCCGAACTGTTCGCCAGGCTCAAGGCGCGCATGCCCGACGGCGAGGATCTCGTC
GTGACACATGGCGATGCCTGCTTGCCGAATATCATGGTGGAAAATGGCCGCTTTTCTGGATTCATCGACT
GTGGCCGGCTGGGTGTGGCGGACCGCTATCAGGACATAGCGTTGGCTACCCGTGATATTGCTGAAGAACT
TGGCGGCGAATGGGCTGACCGCTTCCTCGTGCTTTACGGTATCGCCGCTCCCGATTCGCAGCGCATCGCC
TTCTATCGCCTTCTTGACGAGTTCTTCTGAGCGGGCTTATATGAAGATGAAGATGAAATATTTGGTGTGT
CAAATAAAAAGCTTGTGTGCTTAAGTTTGTGTTTTTTTCTTGGCTTGTTGTGTTATGAATTTGTGGCTTT
TTCTAATATTAAATGAATGTAAGATCACATTATAATGAATAAACAAATGTTTCTATAATCCATTGTGAAT
GTTTTGTTGGATCTCTTCTGCAGCATATAACTACTGTATGTGCTATGGTATGGACTATGGAATATGATTA
AAGATAAGCGCTGAGCTCCCGGGGCGCGCCGGAGAGATCGCGCACGCCAATGCTACCGTAGGTCCTGCTT
ATAACTTCGTATAGCATACATTATACGAACGGTACGCTGAGCTCTCCCGGCGCGCCGGAGAGATCGCGCA
CGCCAATGGATCATGCGACCCTCGCCATGATCCTCGCGATCTGGTTCATCAGCTTCCACTTCATCAAGCT
GCTGTTCTCCCAGCAGACCACCAAGCTGCTTCCGCCAGGACCAAAGCCGCTTCCGATCATCGGCAACATC
CTTGAGGTGGGCAAGAAGCCGCATCGGTCCTTCGCCAACCTCGCCAAGATTCACGGCCCACTCATTTCCC
TCAGACTCGGCTCTGTGACCACCATCGTTGTGTCCTCTGCCGACGTGGCCAAAGAGATGTTCCTCAAGAA
GGATCACCCGCTCTCCAACCGCACGATCCCGAATAGTGTTACAGCCGGCGACCACCACAAGCTCACCATG
TCTTGGCTCCCGGTGTCTCCGAAGTGGCGCAACTTCCGCAAGATTACCGCCGTGCATCTGCTCTCCCCAC
AGAGACTCGATGCCTGCCAGACATTCAGGCACGCCAAGGTGCAGCAGCTCTACGAGTACGTTCAAGAGTG
CGCCCAGAAAGGCCAGGCCGTGGATATTGGCAAGGCCGCCTTTACGACCAGCCTCAACCTCCTCAGCAAG
CTGTTCTTCAGCGTCGAGCTGGCGCACCACAAGTCCCATACCAGCCAAGAGTTCAAAGAGCTGATCTGGA
ACATCATGGAAGATATAGGCAAGCCGAACTACGCCGACTACTTCCCGATTCTCGGCTGCGTTGACCCATC
TGGCATTAGAAGAAGGCTCGCCTGCTCCTTCGACAAGCTGATCGCCGTGTTCCAGGGCATCATCTGCGAG
AGACTCGCCCCAGATTCCTCCACCACAACTACCACCACCACCGACGACGTGCTCGATGTGCTCCTCCAGC
TGTTCAAGCAGAACGAGCTGACGATGGGCGAGATCAACCACCTCCTCGTGGACATCTTCGACGCCGGCAC
CGATACCACATCCTCCACATTCGAGTGGGTGATGACCGAGCTGATCCGCAATCCAGAGATGATGGAAAAG
GCCCAAGAGGAAATCAAGCAGGTCCTCGGCAAGGACAAGCAGATCCAAGAGTCCGACATCATCAACCTGC
CGTACCTCCAGGCGATCATCAAAGAGACACTCCGCCTCCATCCGCCGACCGTGTTCTTGCTCCCAAGAAA
GGCCGACACCGATGTCGAGCTGTACGGCTACATCGTGCCGAAGGATGCCCAGATCCTCGTGAACCTCTGG
GCCATTGGCAGGGACCCAAACGCCTGGCAGAACGCCGATATTTTCAGCCCAGAGCGCTTCATCGGCTGCG
AGATCGATGTTAAGGGCCGCGATTTCGGCCTCCTTCCATTTGGCGCTGGCCGCAGAATTTGCCCAGGCAT
GAATCTCGCCATCAGGATGCTCACCCTCATGCTCGCCACACTCCTCCAGTTCTTCAACTGGAAGCTCGAA
GGCGACATCTCCCCGAAGGACCTCGACATGGACGAGAAGTTCGGCATTGCGCTCCAAAAGACCAAGCCGC
TCAAGCTCATCCCGATTCCGCGCTACGGTAGCGGAGCTACCAATTTTAGCCTCCTTAAGCAGGCTGGTGA
TGTAGAAGAGAACCCCGGGCCTATGAAGATGATGAACGGCGAGGACGCCAACGACCAGATGATCAAAGAG
TCCTTCTTCATCACCCACGGCAACCCGATCCTCACCGTCGAGGATACACATCCGCTCAGGCCGTTCTTCG
AGACATGGCGCGAGAAGATTTTCTCCAAGAAGCCGAAGGCCATCCTCATCATCTCCGGCCACTGGGAGAC
AGTGAAGCCAACCGTGAACGCCGTGCACATCAACGACACCATCCACGACTTCGACGACTACCCAGCCGCC
ATGTACCAGTTCAAGTACCCAGCTCCAGGCGAGCCAGAGCTTGCGAGAAAGGTGGAAGAGATCCTCAAGA
AGTCCGGGTTCGAGACAGCCGAGACAGACCAAAAGAGGGGCCTTGATCACGGCGCCTGGGTTCCACTCAT
GCTCATGTATCCAGAGGCGGACATCCCGGTGTGCCAGCTCTCAGTTCAGCCACATCTCGACGGCACCTAC
CACTACAATCTCGGCAGAGCCCTCGCGCCGCTCAAGAATGATGGCGTGCTCATTATTGGCTCCGGCAGCG
CCACACATCCACTCGATGAGACACCGCACTACTTCGATGGTGTTGCCCCTTGGGCCGCTGCCTTCGATTC
TTGGCTTAGGAAGGCCCTCATCAACGGCCGCTTCGAGGAAGTGAACATCTACGAGAGCAAGGCCCCGAAC
TGGAAGCTCGCCCATCCATTTCCAGAGCACTTCTACCCGCTCCACGTTGTGCTCGGCGCTGCTGGTGAAA
AGTGGAAGGCCGAGCTGATCCACTCCTCCTGGGATCATGGCACACTTTGCCACGGCTCCTACAAGTTCAC
CTCCGCCGGATCCGGAGCAACCAACTTTAGCCTGCTCAAGCAAGCAGGAGATGTTGAGGAAAATCCTGGC
CCCATGACCGCCATCAAGATGAACACCAACGGCGAGGGCGAGACACAGCACATCCTCATGATCCCGTTCA
TGGCGCAGGGCCACCTCAGGCCATTTCTCGAACTCGCCATGTTCCTCTACAAGCGCTCCCACGTGATCAT
CACCCTGCTCACAACTCCGCTCAATGCCGGCTTCCTCAGGCACCTCCTTCACCACCATTCCTACTCCTCC
AGCGGCATCAGGATCGTCGAGCTGCCATTCAACTCCACCAACCACGGACTCCCACCGGGCATCGAGAACA
CCGATAAGCTCACACTCCCGCTCGTGGTGTCCCTCTTCCATTCCACCATCAGCCTCGATCCGCACCTCCG
CGATTACATCTCCAGGCATTTCAGCCCAGCCAGGCCACCACTCTGCGTGATCCATGATGTGTTCCTCGGC
TGGGTTGACCAGGTGGCCAAGGATGTGGGCTCTACAGGCGTGGTGTTCACAACAGGCGGCGCTTATGGCA
CATCCGCCTACGTGTCCATCTGGAACGATCTCCCGCACCAGAACTACTCCGACGACCAAGAGTTCCCGCT
GCCAGGCTTCCCAGAGAACCATAAGTTCCGCAGGTCCCAGCTCCATCGGTTCCTCAGATATGCCGACGGC
TCCGACGATTGGTCCAAGTATTTCCAGCCGCAGCTCCGCCAGTCCATGAAGTCTTTTGGCTGGCTCTGCA
ACTCCGTGGAAGAGATCGAGACACTCGGCTTCTCCATCCTCCGCAACTACACCAAGCTGCCGATCTGGGG
CATCGGCCCACTTATTGCTTCCCCAGTGCAGCACTCCTCCTCCGACAACAATTCAACAGGCGCCGAGTTC
GTGCAGTGGCTCAGCCTCAAAGAGCCGGACTCCGTCCTCTACATCTCCTTCGGCTCCCAGAACACGATCA
GCCCGACGCAGATGATGGAACTCGCTGCTGGCCTTGAGTCCTCCGAGAAGCCATTCCTCTGGGTGATCAG
AGCCCCGTTCGGCTTCGACATCAACGAAGAGATGCGCCCAGAGTGGCTGCCAGAGGGCTTTGAGGAACGC
ATGAAGGTGAAGAAACAGGGCAAGCTCGTGTACAAGCTCGGCCCGCAGCTTGAGATCCTCAACCATGAAT
CCATCGGCGGCTTTCTCACCCACTGCGGATGGAACAGCATCCTTGAGTCTCTTCGCGAGGGCGTTCCGAT
GCTTGGATGGCCACTTGCTGCCGAGCAGGCCTACAACCTCAAGTACCTCGAAGATGAGATGGGCGTCGCG
GTTGAGCTTGCTAGAGGCCTCGAAGGCGAGATCTCCAAAGAGAAGGTCAAGCGCATCGTCGAGATGATCC
TTGAGCGCAACGAGGGCTCCAAAGGCTGGGAGATGAAGAATCGCGCCGTGGAAATGGGCAAAAAGCTCAA
GGACGCCGTGAACGAGGAAAAAGAGCTGAAGGGCTCCTCCGTGAAGGCGATCGACGATTTCCTCGACGCC
GTCATGCAGGCCAAACTTGAGCCAAGCCTCCAGTGATAGTGAGCTTCTCGAGTTTCTCCATAATAATGTG
TGAGTAGTTCCCAGATAAGGGAATTAGGGTTCCTATAGGGTTTCGCTCATGTGTTGAGCATATAAGAAAC
CCTTAGTATGTATTTGTATTTGTAAAATACTTCTATCAATAAAATTTCTAATTCCTAAAACCAAAATCCA
GTACTAAAATCCAGATCCCCCGAATTACGCTGAGCTCAGTGTTTGATCGCCGGCGGTACCGAGTGTACTT
CAAGTCACTCAATTCGGCGTTAATTCAGTACATTAAAAACGTCCGCAATGTGTTATTAAGTTGTCTAAGC
GTCAATTTGTTTACACCACAATATATCCTGCCACCAGCCAGCCAACAGCTCCCCGACCGGCAGCTCGGCA
CAAAATCACCACTCGATACAGGCAGCCCATCAGTCCGGGACGGCGTCAGCGGGAGAGCCGTTGTAAGGCG
GCAGACTTTGCTCATGTTACCGATGCTATTCGGAAGAACGGCAACTAAGCTGCCGGGTTTGAAACACGGA
TGATCTCGCGGAGGGTAGCATGTTGATTGTAACGATGACAGAGCGTTGCTGCCTGTGATCACCGCGGTTT
CAAAATCGGCTCCGTCGATACTATGTTATACGCCAACTTTGAAAACAACTTTGAAAAAGCTGTTTTCTGG
TATTTAAGGTTTTAGAATGCAAGGAACAGTGAATTGGAGTTCGTCTTGTTATAATTAGCTTCTTGGGGTA
TCTTTAAATACTGTAGAAAAGAGGAAGGAAATAATAAATGGCTAAAATGAGAATATCACCGGAATTGAAA
AAACTGATCGAAAAATACCGCTGCGTAAAAGATACGGAAGGAATGTCTCCTGCTAAGGTATATAAGCTGG
TGGGAGAAAATGAAAACCTATATTTAAAAATGACGGACAGCCGGTATAAAGGGACCACCTATGATGTGGA
ACGGGAAAAGGACATGATGCTATGGCTGGAAGGAAAGCTGCCTGTTCCAAAGGTCCTGCACTTTGAACGG
CATGATGGCTGGAGCAATCTGCTCATGAGTGAGGCCGATGGCGTCCTTTGCTCGGAAGAGTATGAAGATG
AACAAAGCCCTGAAAAGATTATCGAGCTGTATGCGGAGTGCATCAGGCTCTTTCACTCCATCGACATATC
GGATTGTCCCTATACGAATAGCTTAGACAGCCGCTTAGCCGAATTGGATTACTTACTGAATAACGATCTG
GCCGATGTGGATTGCGAAAACTGGGAAGAAGACACTCCATTTAAAGATCCGCGCGAGCTGTATGATTTTT
TAAAGACGGAAAAGCCCGAAGAGGAACTTGTCTTTTCCCACGGCGACCTGGGAGACAGCAACATCTTTGT
GAAAGATGGCAAAGTAAGTGGCTTTATTGATCTTGGGAGAAGCGGCAGGGCGGACAAGTGGTATGACATT
GCCTTCTGCGTCCGGTCGATCAGGGAGGATATCGGGGAAGAACAGTATGTCGAGCTATTTTTTGACTTAC
TGGGGATCAAGCCTGATTGGGAGAAAATAAAATATTATATTTTACTGGATGAATTGTTTTAGTACCTAGA
ATGCATGACCAAAATCCCTTAACGCTGATGAATCCCCTAATGATTTTGGTAAAAATCATTAAGTTAAGGT
GGATACACATCTTGTCATATGATCAAATGGTTTCGCGAAAAATCAATAATCAGACAACAAGATGTGCGAA
CTCGATATTTTACACGACTCTCTTTACCAATTCTGCCCCGAATTACACTTAAAACGACTCAACAGCTTAA
CGTTGGCTTGCCACGCATTACTTGACTGTAAAACTCTCACTCTTACCGAACTTGGCCGTAACCTGCCAAC
CAAAGCGAGAACAAAACATAACATCAAACGAATCGACCGATTGTTAGGTAATCGTCACCTCCACAAAGAG
CGACTCGCTGTATACCGTTGGCATGCTAGCTTTATCTGTTCGGGCAATACGATGCCCATTGTACTTGTTG
ACTGGTCTGATATTCGTGAGCAAAAACGACTTATGGTATTGCGAGCTTCAGTCGCACTACACGGTCGTTC
TGTTACTCTTTATGAGAAAGCGTTCCCGCTTTCAGAGCAATGTTCAAAGAAAGCTCATGACCAATTTCTA
GCCGACCTTGCGAGCATTCTACCGAGTAACACCACACCGCTCATTGTCAGTGATGCTGGCTTTAAAGTGC
CATGGTATAAATCCGTTGAGAAGCTGGGTTGGTACTGGTTAAGTCGAGTAAGAGGAAAAGTACAATATGC
AGACCTAGGAGCGGAAAACTGGAAACCTATCAGCAACTTACATGATATGTCATCTAGTCACTCAAAGACT
TTAGGCTATAAGAGGCTGACTAAAAGCAATCCAATCTCATGCCAAATTCTATTGTATAAATCTCGCTCTA
AAGGCCGAAAAAATCAGCGCTCGACACGGACTCATTGTCACCACCCGTCACCTAAAATCTACTCAGCGTC
GGCAAAGGAGCCATGGGTTCTAGCAACTAACTTACCTGTTGAAATTCGAACACCCAAACAACTTGTTAAT
ATCTATTCGAAGCGAATGCAGATTGAAGAAACCTTCCGAGACTTGAAAAGTCCTGCCTACGGACTAGGCC
TACGCCATAGCCGAACGAGCAGCTCAGAGCGTTTTGATATCATGCTGCTAATCGCCCTGATGCTTCAACT
AACATGTTGGCTTGCGGGCGTTCATGCTCAGAAACAAGGTTGGGACAAGCACTTCCAGGCTAACACAGTC
AGAAATCGAAACGTACTCTCAACAGTTCGCTTAGGCATGGAAGTTTTGCGGCATTCTGGCTACACAATAA
CAAGGGAAGACTTACTCGTGGCTGCAACCCTACTAGCTCAAAATTTATTCACACATGGTTACGCTTTGGG
GAAATTATGAGGGGATCTCTCAGCCCTTAACGTGAGTTTTCGTTCCACTGAGCGTCAGACCCCGTAGAAA
AGATCAAAGGATCTTCTTGAGATCCTTTTTTTCTGCGCGTAATCTGCTGCTTGCAAACAAAAAAACCACC
GCTACCAGCGGTGGTTTGTTTGCCGGATCAAGAGCTACCAACTCTTTTTCCGAAGGTAACTGGCTTCAGC
AGAGCGCAGATACCAAATACTGTCCTTCTAGTGTAGCCGTAGTTAGGCCACCACTTCAAGAACTCTGTAG
CACCGCCTACATACCTCGCTCTGCTAATCCTGTTACCAGTGGCTGCTGCCAGTGGCGATAAGTCGTGTCT
TACCGGGTTGGACTCAAGACGATAGTTACCGGATAAGGCGCAGCGGTCGGGCTGAACGGGGGGTTCGTGC
ACACAGCCCAGCTTGGAGCGAACGACCTACACCGAACTGAGATACCTACAGCGTGAGCTATGAGAAAGCG
CCACGCTTCCCGAAGGGAGAAAGGCGGACAGGTATCCGGTAAGCGGCAGGGTCGGAACAGGAGAGCGCAC
GAGGGAGCTTCCAGGGGGAAACGCCTGGTATCTTTATAGTCCTGTCGGGTTTCGCCACCTCTGACTTGAG
CGTCGATTTTTGTGATGCTCGTCAGGGGGGCGGAGCCTATGGAAAAACGCCAGCAACGCGGCCTTTTTAC
GGTTCCTGGCCTTTTGCTGGCCTTTTGCTCACATGTTCTTTCCTGCGTTATCCCCTGATTCTGTGGATAA
CCGTATTACCGCCTTTGAGTGAGCTGATACCGCTCGCCGCAGCCGAACGACCGAGCGCAGCGAGTCAGTG
AGCGAGGAAGCGGAAGAGGGCCTGATGCGGTATTTTCTCCTTACGCATCTGTGCGGTATTTCACACCGCA
TATGGTGCACTCTCAGTACAATCTGCTCTGATGCCGCATAGTTAAGCCAGTATACACTCCGCTATCGCTA
CGTGACTGGGTCATGGCTGCGCCCCGACACCCGCCAACACCCGCTGACGCGCCCTGACGGGCTTGTCTGC
TCCCGGCATCCGCTTACAGACAAGCTGTGACCGTTTCCGGGAGCTGCATGTGTCAGAGGTTTTCACCGTC
ATCACCGAAACGCGCGAGGCAGGGTGCCTTGATGTGGGCGCCGGCGGTCGAGTGGCGACGGCGCGGCTTG
TCCGCGCCCTGGTAGATTGCCTGGCCGTAGGCCAGCCATTTTTGAGCGGCCAGCGGCCGCGATAGGCCGA
CGCGAAGCGGCGGGGCGTAGGGAGCGCAGCGACCGAAGGGTAGGCGCTTTTTGCAGCTCTTGGGCTGTGC
GCTGGCCAGACAGTTATGCACAGGCCAGGCGGGTTTTAAGAGTTTTAATAAGTTTTAAAGAGTTTTAGGC
GGAAAAATCGCCTTTTTTCTCTTTTATATCAGTCACTTACATGTGTGACCGGTTCCCAATGTACGGCTTT
GGGTTCCCAATGTACGGGTTCCGGTTCCCAATGTACGGCTTTGGGTTCCCAATGTACGTGCTATCCACAG
GAAAGAGGCCTTTTCGACCTTTTTCCCCTGCTAGGGCAATTTGCCCTAGCATCTGCTCCGTACATTAGGA
ACCGGCGGATGCTTCGCCCTCGATCAGGTTGCGGTAGCGCATGACTAGGATCGGGCCAGCCTGCCCCGCC
TCCTCCTTCAAATCGTACTCCGGCAGGTCATTTGACCCGATCAGCTTGCGCACGGTGAAACAGAACTTCT
TGAACTCTCCGGCGCTGCCACTGCGTTCGTAGATCGTCTTGAACAACCATCTGGCTTCTGCCTTGCCTGC
GGCGCGGCGTGCCAGGCGGTAGAGAAAACGGCCGATGCCGGGATCGATCAAAAAGTAATCGGGGTGAACC
GTCAGCACGTCCGGGTTCTTGCCTTCTGTGATCTCGCGGTACATCCAATCAGCTAGCTCGATCTCGATGT
ACTCCGGCCGCCCGGTTTCGCTCTTTACGATCTTGTAGCGGCTAATCAAGGCTTCACCCTCGGATACCGT
CACCAGGCGGCCGTTCTTGGCCTTCTTCGTACGCTGCATGGCAACGTGCGTGGTGTTTAACCGAATGCAG
GTTTCTACCAGGTCGTCTTTCTGCTTTCCGCCATCGGCTCGCCGGCAGAACTTGAGTACGTCCGCAACGT
GTGGACGGAACACGCGGCCGGGCTTGTCTCCCTTCCCTTCCCGGTATCGGTTCATGGATTCGGTTAGATG
GGAAACCGCCATCAGTACCAGGTCGTAATCCCACACACTGGCCATGCCGGCCGGCCCTGCGGAAACCTCT
ACGTGCCCGTCTGGAAGCTCGTAGCGGATCACCTCGCCAGCTCGTCGGTCACGCTTCGACAGACGGAAAA
CGGCCACGTCCATGATGCTGCGACTATCGCGGGTGCCCACGTCATAGAGCATCGGAACGAAAAAATCTGG
TTGCTCGTCGCCCTTGGGCGGCTTCCTAATCGACGGCGCACCGGCTGCCGGCGGTTGCCGGGATTCTTTG
CGGATTCGATCAGCGGCCGCTTGCCACGATTCACCGGGGCGTGCTTCTGCCTCGATGCGTTGCCGCTGGG
CGGCCTGCGCGGCCTTCAACTTCTCCACCAGGTCATCACCCAGCGCCGCGCCGATTTGTACCGGGCCGGA
TGGTTTGCGACCGCTCACGCCGATTCCTCGGGCTTGGGGGTTCCAGTGCCATTGCAGGGCCGGCAGGCAA
CCCAGCCGCTTACGCCTGGCCAACCGCCCGTTCCTCCACACATGGGGCATTCCACGGCGTCGGTGCCTGG
TTGTTCTTGATTTTCCATGCCGCCTCCTTTAGCCGCTAAAATTCATCTACTCATTTATTCATTTGCTCAT
TTACTCTGGTAGCTGCGCGATGTATTCAGATAGCAGCTCGGTAATGGTCTTGCCTTGGCGTACCGCGTAC
ATCTTCAGCTTGGTGTGATCCTCCGCCGGCAACTGAAAGTTGACCCGCTTCATGGCTGGCGTGTCTGCCA
GGCTGGCCAACGTTGCAGCCTTGCTGCTGCGTGCGCTCGGACGGCCGGCACTTAGCGTGTTTGTGCTTTT
GCTCATTTTCTCTTTACCTCATTAACTCAAATGAGTTTTGATTTAATTTCAGCGGCCAGCGCCTGGACCT
CGCGGGCAGCGTCGCCCTCGGGTTCTGATTCAAGAACGGTTGTGCCGGCGGCGGCAGTGCCTGGGTAGCT
CACGCGCTGCGTGATACGGGACTCAAGAATGGGCAGCTCGTACCCGGCCAGCGCCTCGGCAACCTCACCG
CCGATGCGCGTGCCTTTGATCGCCCGCGACACGACAAAGGCCGCTTGTAGCCTTCCATCCGTGACCTCAA
TGCGCTGCTTAACCAGCTCCACCAGGTCGGCGGTGGCCCATATGTCGTAAGGGCTTGGCTGCACCGGAAT
CAGCACGAAGTCGGCTGCCTTGATCGCGGACACAGCCAAGTCCGCCGCCTGGGGCGCTCCGTCGATCACT
ACGAAGTCGCGCCGGCCGATGGCCTTCACGTCGCGGTCAATCGTCGGGCGGTCGATGCCGACAACGGTTA
GCGGTTGATCTTCCCGCACGGCCGCCCAATCGCGGGCACTGCCCTGGGGATCGGAATCGACTAACAGAAC
ATCGGCCCCGGCGAGTTGCAGGGCGCGGGCTAGATGGGTTGCGATGGTCGTCTTGCCTGACCCGCCTTTC
TGGTTAAGTACAGCGATAACCTTCATGCGTTCCCCTTGCGTATTTGTTTATTTACTCATCGCATCATATA
CGCAGCGACCGCATGACGCAAGCTGTTTTACTCAAATACACATCACCTTTTTAGACGGCGGCGCTCGGTT
TCTTCAGCGGCCAAGCTGGCCGGCCAGGCCGCCAGCTTGGCATCAGACAAACCGGCCAGGATTTCATGCA
GCCGCACGGTTGAGCCGTGCGCGGGCGGCTCGAACACGTACCCGGCCGCGATCATCTCCGCCTCGATCTC
TTCGGTAATGAAAAACGGTTCGTCCTGGCCGTCCTGGTGCGGTTTCATGCTTGTTCCTCTTGGCGTTCAT
TCTCGGCGGCCGCCAGGGCGTCGGCCTCGGTCAATGCGTCCTCACGGAAGGCACCGCGCCGCCTGGCCTC
GGTGGGCGTCACTTCCTCGCTGCGCTCAAGTGCGCGGTACAGGGTCGAGCGATGCACGCCAAGCAGTGCA
GCCGCCTCTTTCACGGTGCGGCCTTCCTGGTCGATCAGCTCGCGGGCGTGCGCGATCTGTGCCGGGGTGA
GGGTAGGGCGGGGGCCAAACTTCACGCCTCGGGCCTTGGCGGCCTCGCGCCCGCTCCGGGTGCGGTCGAT
GATTAGGGAACGCTCGAACTCGGCAATGCCGGCGAACACGGTCAACACCATGCGGCCGGCCGGCGTGGTG
GTGTCGGCCCACGGCTCTGCCAGGCTACGCAGGCCCGCGCCGGCCTCCTGGATGCGCTCGGCAATGTCCA
GTAGGTCGCGGGTGCTGCGGGCCAGGCGGTCTAGCCTGGTCACTGTCACAACGTCGCCAGGGCGTAGGTG
GTCAAGCATCCTGGCCAGCTCCGGGCGGTCGCGCCTGGTGCCGGTGATCTTCTCGGAAAACAGCTTGGTG
CAGCCGGCCGCGTGCAGTTCGGCCCGTTGGTTGGTCAAGTCCTGGTCGTCGGTGCTGACGCGGGCATAGC
CCAGCAGGCCAGCGGCGGCGCTCTTGTTCATGGCGTAATGTCTCCGGTTCTAGTCGCAAGTATTCTACTT
TATGCGACTAAAACACGCGACAAGAAAACGCCAGGAAAAGGGCAGGGCGGCAGCCTGTCGCGTAACTTAG
GACTTGTGCGACATGTCGTTTTCAGAAGACGGCTGCACTGAACGTCAGAAGCCGACTGCACTATAGCAGC
GGAGGGGTTGGATCAAAGTACTTTGATCCCGAGGGGAACCCTGTGGTTGGCATGCACATACAAATGGACG
AACGGATAAACCTTTTCACGCCCTTTTAAATATCCGATTATTCTAA
Features (pLannotate 1.2.2; 20 found; start..end, strand, type, name):
     21..45      -  misc_feature   RB T-DNA repeat: right border repeat from nopaline C58 T-DNA
    215..891     +  promoter       CaMV 35S promoter (enhanced): cauliflower mosaic virus 35S promoter with a duplicated enhancer region
    916..969     +  misc_feature   TMV Ω: translational enhancer from the tobacco mosaic virus 5'-leader sequence (Gallie et al., 1988)
   1018..1051    +  protein_bind   lox71: Left element (LE) mutant of loxP (Araki et al., 2010). Cre-mediated recombination occurs in the 8-bp core sequence (GCATACAT). Cre recombinase
   1058..1850    +  CDS            NeoR/KanR (fragment): aminoglycoside phosphotransferase from Tn5; aph(3')-II (or nptII); confers resistance to neomycin, kanamycin, and G418 (Geneticin®)
   1860..2108    +  terminator     HSP terminator: efficient transcription terminator from the Arabidopsis thaliana heat shock protein 18.2 gene (Nagaya et al., 2010)
   2171..2204    +  protein_bind   lox66: Right element (RE) mutant of loxP (Araki et al., 2010). Cre-mediated recombination occurs in the 8-bp core sequence (GCATACAT). Cre recombinase
   2249..3736    +  CDS            CYP76AD1: C76AD_BETVU - Also known as Bv2g029890_ucyh From Beta vulgaris (Sugar beet).
   3803..4627    +  CDS            DODA1: DOD1W_BETVU - Experimental evidence at transcript level: Swiss-Prot protein existence level 2. Opens the cyclic ring of dihydroxy-phenylalanine (DOPA) between carbons 4 and 5, thus producing an unstable seco-DOPA that rearranges nonenzymatically to betalamic acid. From Beta vulgaris (Sugar beet).
   6213..6387    +  polyA_signal   CaMV poly(A) signal: cauliflower mosaic virus polyadenylation signal
   6519..6543    -  misc_feature   LB T-DNA repeat: left border repeat from nopaline C58 T-DNA
   6968..7762    +  CDS            KanR: aminoglycoside phosphotransferase; aphA-3; confers resistance to kanamycin
   7839..7908    -  ncRNA          RNA-OUT: Accession: RF00240 - RNA-OUT
   9187..9775    +  rep_origin     ori: high-copy-number ColE1/pMB1/pBR322/pUC origin of replication
   9961..10101   -  misc_feature   bom: basis of mobility region from pBR322
  10203..10242   -  CDS            rop (fragment): Rop protein, which maintains plasmids at low copy number; rop
  10445..10639   -  rep_origin     pVS1 oriV: origin of replication for the Pseudomonas plasmid pVS1 (Heeb et al., 2000)
  10705..11778   -  CDS            pVS1 RepA: replication protein from the Pseudomonas plasmid pVS1 (Heeb et al., 2000)
  12207..12836   -  CDS            pVS1 StaA: stability protein from the Pseudomonas plasmid pVS1 (Heeb et al., 2000)
  13396..13797   -  CDS            Y4CG_SINFN (fragment): Protein inferred from homology: Swiss-Prot protein existence level 3. From Sinorhizobium fredii (strain NBRC 101917 / NGR234).
