[The description below was written by a language model from this plasmid's Addgene catalogue record and pLannotate feature annotations shown in this document.]
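Description:
pJPC259 is a plant binary (T-DNA) vector built on the pTRANS_200d backbone by Golden Gate assembly. It carries a Cre-responsive genetic switch for plant transformation. Outside the T-DNA borders, the backbone has a high-copy ColE1/pUC-type origin with a bom site for propagation in E. coli. It also has the pVS1 oriV, RepA and StaA functions, which support replication and stable maintenance in Agrobacterium. An aphA-3 kanamycin resistance gene provides bacterial selection.

Between the nopaline-type right and left border repeats lies a single switchable expression unit. An enhanced CaMV 35S promoter with a duplicated enhancer, followed by the TMV Ω translational leader, drives an nptII (NeoR/KanR) coding sequence terminated by the Arabidopsis HSP18.2 terminator. This nptII–terminator block is flanked by lox71 and lox66, both annotated on the same strand. Downstream sits the RUBY betalain reporter, of which the sugar beet CYP76AD1 and DODA1 coding sequences are annotated. An unannotated stretch of roughly 1.6 kb follows before the CaMV poly(A) signal; RUBY normally includes a third enzyme, a glucosyltransferase, but the feature table does not identify one here.

In the starting state the promoter expresses nptII, allowing kanamycin selection of transformed plants, and the terminator should block RUBY transcription. Cre recombination between the lox sites should excise the block and place RUBY under the 35S promoter, giving visible red pigmentation. The lox71/lox66 pairing leaves a doubly mutated site with poor Cre affinity, which favours an irreversible outcome. According to the associated publication, the construct serves to report heritable switch activation by virally delivered recombinases in plants.
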