Addgene plasmid #234531: pJPC259
Purpose: Cre/Lox 71/66 Recombinase switch; plant T-DNA
Depositing lab: Daniel Voytas. Depositing organization: University of Minnesota. Publication: Viral delivery of recombinases activates heritable genetic switches in plants. Chamness JC, Cody JP, Cruz AJ, Voytas DF. Plant Physiol. 2025 Mar 1;197(3):kiaf073. doi: 10.1093/plphys/kiaf073. Epub 2025 Feb 21. PubMed 40111273.
Backbone
  Vector backbone: pTRANS_200d
  Vector type: Plant Expression
Growth in bacteria
  Bacterial resistance: Kanamycin, 50 μg/mL
  Growth temperature: 37°C
  Growth strain: DH5alpha
  Copy number: High Copy
Gene/Insert
  Gene/Insert name: RUBY (alt name: nptII)
  Species: Sugar beet, E. coli
  Mutation: none
  Cloning method: Golden Gate
Terms and licenses: Academic/Nonprofit Terms; Industry Terms: Not Available to Industry
How to cite: pJPC259 was a gift from Daniel Voytas (Addgene plasmid # 234531 ; http://n2t.net/addgene:234531 ; RRID:Addgene_234531)
